Addgene plasmid #232368: pGL3_VPS13B
Purpose: Enhancer near VPS13B, chr8:99439983-99440484 cloned into pGL3
Depositing lab: Joanna Wysocka. Depositing organization: Stanford University.
Backbone
  Vector backbone: pGL3 Luciferase Reporter Vector
  Backbone manufacturer: Promega
  Vector type: Luciferase
Growth in bacteria
  Bacterial resistance: Ampicillin, 100 μg/mL
  Growth temperature: 37°C
  Growth strain: DH5alpha
  Copy number: High Copy
Gene/Insert
  Gene/Insert name: VPS13B
  Species: H. sapiens (human)
  Entrez Gene: VPS13B (a.k.a. BLTP5B, CHS1, COH1)
  Cloning method: Restriction Enzyme; 5′ cloning site Unknown (unknown if destroyed)
Terms and licenses: Academic/Nonprofit Terms; Industry Terms: Not Available to Industry
How to cite: pGL3_VPS13B was a gift from Joanna Wysocka (Addgene plasmid # 232368 ; http://n2t.net/addgene:232368 ; RRID:Addgene_232368)
