[The description below was written by a language model from this plasmid's Addgene catalogue record and pLannotate feature annotations shown in this document.]
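Description:
pGL3_VPS13B is a firefly luciferase reporter plasmid built on the Promega pGL3 backbone and designed to test the activity of a candidate human enhancer in transfected mammalian cells. The insert is a roughly 500 bp non-coding genomic segment located near the VPS13B gene on chromosome 8. It is named for the neighbouring gene and does not encode VPS13B protein. The record says it was introduced by restriction cloning but does not give the sites used. The feature table does not annotate the insert itself. There is, however, an unannotated gap of about 600 nt between the upstream transcriptional pause site and the SV40 promoter, which is consistent with the enhancer sitting in the multiple cloning region just upstream of the promoter, though the record does not state this.

The reporter unit consists of the SV40 early promoter driving the enhanced luc+ firefly luciferase coding sequence, terminated by the SV40 polyadenylation signal. This arrangement, with a promoter but no annotated SV40 enhancer, lets a cloned element raise luciferase output above the basal promoter level. A synthetic poly(A) signal and an RNA polymerase II pause site from the human α2 globin gene lie upstream of the cloning region, where they limit read-through transcription from the backbone that could otherwise add background signal. In bacteria, the plasmid replicates from a high-copy ColE1/pUC-type origin and is selected with ampicillin through the β-lactamase gene. An f1 origin is also present for single-stranded DNA production. The short lacZα, large T antigen and TcR fragments in the annotation are non-functional backbone remnants. The sequence record is 5,561 nt and comes from full-plasmid sequencing by the repository.
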