Features (pLannotate 1.2.2; 12 found; start..end, strand, type, name):
    571..1431    -  CDS            AmpR: β-lactamase; bla; confers resistance to ampicillin, carbenicillin, and related antibiotics
   1432..1536    -  promoter       AmpR promoter: bla
   1563..1991    +  rep_origin     f1 ori (sequence partly withheld): f1 bacteriophage origin of replication; arrow indicates direction of (+) strand synthesis
   2023..2090    -  CDS            lacZα (fragment): LacZα fragment of β-galactosidase; lacZ fragment
   2149..2197    +  polyA_signal   poly(A) signal: synthetic polyadenylation signal
   2211..2302    +  misc_feature   pause site: RNA polymerase II transcriptional pause signal from the human α2 globin gene
   2902..3098    +  promoter       SV40 promoter: SV40 early promoter
   3134..4786    +  CDS            luciferase: firefly luciferase; luc+; enhanced luc+ version of the luciferase gene
   4827..4948    -  polyA_signal   SV40 poly(A) signal: SV40 polyadenylation signal
   4971..5039    -  CDS            large T antigen (fragment): large T antigen from SV40 (simian virus 40)
   5061..5193    +  CDS            TcR (fragment): tetracycline efflux protein; tet; confers resistance to tetracycline
   5373..400     -  rep_origin     ori (across the origin): high-copy-number ColE1/pMB1/pBR322/pUC origin of replication
>Addgene plasmid #232368 | pGL3_VPS13B | addgene full sequence | sequence record 461194 | Addgene NGS Result
TTCTCATAGCTCACGCTGTAGGTATCTCAGTTCGGTGTAGGTCGTTCGCTCCAAGCTGGGCTGTGTGCAC
GAACCCCCCGTTCAGCCCGACCGCTGCGCCTTATCCGGTAACTATCGTCTTGAGTCCAACCCGGTAAGAC
ACGACTTATCGCCACTGGCAGCAGCCACTGGTAACAGGATTAGCAGAGCGAGGTATGTAGGCGGTGCTAC
AGAGTTCTTGAAGTGGTGGCCTAACTACGGCTACACTAGAAGAACAGTATTTGGTATCTGCGCTCTGCTG
AAGCCAGTTACCTTCGGAAAAAGAGTTGGTAGCTCTTGATCCGGCAAACAAACCACCGCTGGTAGCGGTG
GTTTTTTTGTTTGCAAGCAGCAGATTACGCGCAGAAAAAAAGGATCTCAAGAAGATCCTTTGATCTTTTC
TACGGGGTCTGACGCTCAGTGGAACGAAAACTCACGTTAAGGGATTTTGGTCATGAGATTATCAAAAAGG
ATCTTCACCTAGATCCTTTTAAATTAAAAATGAAGTTTTAAATCAATCTAAAGTATATATGAGTAAACTT
GGTCTGACAGTTACCAATGCTTAATCAGTGAGGCACCTATCTCAGCGATCTGTCTATTTCGTTCATCCAT
AGTTGCCTGACTCCCCGTCGTGTAGATAACTACGATACGGGAGGGCTTACCATCTGGCCCCAGTGCTGCA
ATGATACCGCGAGACCCACGCTCACCGGCTCCAGATTTATCAGCAATAAACCAGCCAGCCGGAAGGGCCG
AGCGCAGAAGTGGTCCTGCAACTTTATCCGCCTCCATCCAGTCTATTAATTGTTGCCGGGAAGCTAGAGT
AAGTAGTTCGCCAGTTAATAGTTTGCGCAACGTTGTTGCCATTGCTACAGGCATCGTGGTGTCACGCTCG
TCGTTTGGTATGGCTTCATTCAGCTCCGGTTCCCAACGATCAAGGCGAGTTACATGATCCCCCATGTTGT
GCAAAAAAGCGGTTAGCTCCTTCGGTCCTCCGATCGTTGTCAGAAGTAAGTTGGCCGCAGTGTTATCACT
CATGGTTATGGCAGCACTGCATAATTCTCTTACTGTCATGCCATCCGTAAGATGCTTTTCTGTGACTGGT
GAGTACTCAACCAAGTCATTCTGAGAATAGTGTATGCGGCGACCGAGTTGCTCTTGCCCGGCGTCAATAC
GGGATAATACCGCGCCACATAGCAGAACTTTAAAAGTGCTCATCATTGGAAAACGTTCTTCGGGGCGAAA
ACTCTCAAGGATCTTACCGCTGTTGAGATCCAGTTCGATGTAACCCACTCGTGCACCCAACTGATCTTCA
GCATCTTTTACTTTCACCAGCGTTTCTGGGTGAGCAAAAACAGGAAGGCAAAATGCCGCAAAAAAGGGAA
TAAGGGCGACACGGAAATGTTGAATACTCATACTCTTCCTTTTTCAATATTATTGAAGCATTTATCAGGG
TTATTGTCTCATGAGCGGATACATATTTGAATGTATTTAGAAAAATAAACAAATAGGGGTTCCGCGCACA
TTTCCCCGAAAAGTGCCACCTG
[124 nt withheld, positions 1563-1686]
C
[91 nt withheld, positions 1688-1778]
A
[49 nt withheld, positions 1780-1828]
CCTTTGACGTTGGAGTCCACGTTCTTT
[37 nt withheld, positions 1856-1892]
ACCCTATCTCGGTCTATTCTTTTGATTTATAAGGGATTTTGCCGATTTCGGCCTATTGGTTAAAAAATGA
GCTGATTTAACAAAAATTTAACGCGAATTTTAACAAAATATTAACGCTTACAATTTGCCATTCGCCATTC
AGGCTGCGCAACTGTTGGGAAGGGCGATCGGTGCGGGCCTCTTCGCTATTACGCCAGCCCAAGCTACCAT
GATAAGTAAGTAATATTAAGGTACGGGAGGTACTTGGAGCGGCCGCAATAAAATATCTTTATTTTCATTA
CATCTGTGTGTTGGTTTTTTGTGTGAATCGATAGTACTAACATACGCTCTCCATCAAAACAAAACGAAAC
AAAACAAACTAGCAAAATAGGCTGTCCCCAGTGCAAGTGCAGGTGCCAGAACATTTCTCTATCGATAGGT
ACCGAGCTCTTACGCGTGCTAGCAAACCTCACATATAGGGCCAAGGACTTACAGAGGCATATATCTTTCA
AATAGCACATAAACTAGAAACTTCAGGGAAAAATGCATTGCAGTCATTTCATTTATTAAAATAAGAATAA
CAAATAATTTTTACTTTATTGGTTTATCTTCAGTATATGATACTTAGATATGTAGCCCTTGACCTAGTAG
GAATCAAAATAGAGGTGGTTCCACTTCAAGAATTTGTAATAATCCCTTCACTTTAACACATGAATGTGTT
CAGTATTGGCAAAAGAACACGTTGCTACCAAAACTGAAACAAGATCCTTGAAACAGAAAGGATGTTGCCA
TGGAAAAATGAAGTAACACTCAGTGCAGCTGTGATGCATTCATGAATAGGATATTTTTTTAAAAGATCAT
TTGTGTTTGGTGTGGCTCAGAGGGTCCCAACCAGATGGTTTCCATGAACATGATCTGACCCCCAGCTTGA
GGACTTCTTACTGGCAGATTACTTCATTTTCTTTCCCTTGGATTGTCAGATCCTTACATTAATTCAGAAT
TTACTGCTGCAGACTCGAGATCTGCGATCTGCATCTCAATTAGTCAGCAACCATAGTCCCGCCCCTAACT
CCGCCCATCCCGCCCCTAACTCCGCCCAGTTCCGCCCATTCTCCGCCCCATCGCTGACTAATTTTTTTTA
TTTATGCAGAGGCCGAGGCCGCCTCGGCCTCTGAGCTATTCCAGAAGTAGTGAGGAGGCTTTTTTGGAGG
CCTAGGCTTTTGCAAAAAGCTTGGCATTCCGGTACTGTTGGTAAAGCCACCATGGAAGACGCCAAAAACA
TAAAGAAAGGCCCGGCGCCATTCTATCCGCTGGAAGATGGAACCGCTGGAGAGCAACTGCATAAGGCTAT
GAAGAGATACGCCCTGGTTCCTGGAACAATTGCTTTTACAGATGCACATATCGAGGTGGACATCACTTAC
GCTGAGTACTTCGAAATGTCCGTTCGGTTGGCAGAAGCTATGAAACGATATGGGCTGAATACAAATCACA
GAATCGTCGTATGCAGTGAAAACTCTCTTCAATTCTTTATGCCGGTGTTGGGCGCGTTATTTATCGGAGT
TGCAGTTGCGCCCGCGAACGACATTTATAATGAACGTGAATTGCTCAACAGTATGGGCATTTCGCAGCCT
ACCGTGGTGTTCGTTTCCAAAAAGGGGTTGCAAAAAATTTTGAACGTGCAAAAAAAGCTCCCAATCATCC
AAAAAATTATTATCATGGATTCTAAAACGGATTACCAGGGATTTCAGTCGATGTACACGTTCGTCACATC
TCATCTACCTCCCGGTTTTAATGAATACGATTTTGTGCCAGAGTCCTTCGATAGGGACAAGACAATTGCA
CTGATCATGAACTCCTCTGGATCTACTGGTCTGCCTAAAGGTGTCGCTCTGCCTCATAGAACTGCCTGCG
TGAGATTCTCGCATGCCAGAGATCCTATTTTTGGCAATCAAATCATTCCGGATACTGCGATTTTAAGTGT
TGTTCCATTCCATCACGGTTTTGGAATGTTTACTACACTCGGATATTTGATATGTGGATTTCGAGTCGTC
TTAATGTATAGATTTGAAGAAGAGCTGTTTCTGAGGAGCCTTCAGGATTACAAGATTCAAAGTGCGCTGC
TGGTGCCAACCCTATTCTCCTTCTTCGCCAAAAGCACTCTGATTGACAAATACGATTTATCTAATTTACA
CGAAATTGCTTCTGGTGGCGCTCCCCTCTCTAAGGAAGTCGGGGAAGCGGTTGCCAAGAGGTTCCATCTG
CCAGGTATCAGGCAAGGATATGGGCTCACTGAGACTACATCAGCTATTCTGATTACACCCGAGGGGGATG
ATAAACCGGGCGCGGTCGGTAAAGTTGTTCCATTTTTTGAAGCGAAGGTTGTGGATCTGGATACCGGGAA
AACGCTGGGCGTTAATCAAAGAGGCGAACTGTGTGTGAGAGGTCCTATGATTATGTCCGGTTATGTAAAC
AATCCGGAAGCGACCAACGCCTTGATTGACAAGGATGGATGGCTACATTCTGGAGACATAGCTTACTGGG
ACGAAGACGAACACTTCTTCATCGTTGACCGCCTGAAGTCTCTGATTAAGTACAAAGGCTATCAGGTGGC
TCCCGCTGAATTGGAATCCATCTTGCTCCAACACCCCAACATCTTCGACGCAGGTGTCGCAGGTCTTCCC
GACGATGACGCCGGTGAACTTCCCGCCGCCGTTGTTGTTTTGGAGCACGGAAAGACGATGACGGAAAAAG
AGATCGTGGATTACGTCGCCAGTCAAGTAACAACCGCGAAAAAGTTGCGCGGAGGAGTTGTGTTTGTGGA
CGAAGTACCGAAAGGTCTTACCGGAAAACTCGACGCAAGAAAAATCAGAGAGATCCTCATAAAGGCCAAG
AAGGGCGGAAAGATCGCCGTGTAATTCTAGAGTCGGGGCGGCCGGCCGCTTCGAGCAGACATGATAAGAT
ACATTGATGAGTTTGGACAAACCACAACTAGAATGCAGTGAAAAAAATGCTTTATTTGTGAAATTTGTGA
TGCTATTGCTTTATTTGTAACCATTATAAGCTGCAATAAACAAGTTAACAACAACAATTGCATTCATTTT
ATGTTTCAGGTTCAGGGGGAGGTGTGGGAGGTTTTTTAAAGCAAGTAAAACCTCTACAAATGTGGTAAAA
TCGATAAGGATCTGGATCCGTCGACCGATGCCCTTGAGAGCCTTCAACCCAGTCAGCTCCTTCCGGTGGG
CGCGGGGCATGACTATCGTCGCCGCACTTATGACTGTCTTCTTTATCATGCAACTCGTAGGACAGGTGCC
GGCAGCGCTCTTCCGCTTCCTCGCTCACTGACTCGCTGCGCTCGGTCGTTCGGCTGCGGCGAGCGGTATC
AGCTCACTCAAAGGCGGTAATACGGTTATCCACAGAATCAGGGGATAACGCAGGAAAGAACATGTGAGCA
AAAGGCCAGCAAAAGGCCAGGAACCGTAAAAAGGCCGCGTTGCTGGCGTTTTTCCATAGGCTCCGCCCCC
CTGACGAGCATCACAAAAATCGACGCTCAAGTCAGAGGTGGCGAAACCCGACAGGACTATAAAGATACCA
GGCGTTTCCCCCTGGAAGCTCCCTCGTGCGCTCTCCTGTTCCGACCCTGCCGCTTACCGGATACCTGTCC
GCCTTTCTCCCTTCGGGAAGCGTGGCGCT
